Addgene plasmid #174008: pITGA5_Q853L
Purpose: Fibronectin receptor binding site point mutation
Depositing lab: Andrew M. Siedlecki. Depositing organization: Brigham and Women's Hospital. Publication: Integrin alpha5 Is Regulated by miR-218-5p in Endothelial Progenitor Cells. Liu J, Li Y, Lyu L, Xiao L, Memon AA, Yu X, Halim A, Patel S, Osman A, Yin W, Jiang J, Naini S, Lim K, Zhang A, Williams JD, Koester R, Qi KZ, Fucci QA, Ding L, Chang S, Patel A, Mori Y, Chaudhari A, Bao A, Liu J, Lu TS, Siedlecki A. J Am Soc Nephrol. 2022 Mar;33(3):565-582. doi: 10.1681/ASN.2021020140. Epub 2022 Jan 28. PubMed 35091451.
Backbone
  Vector backbone: pUC-GW-Kan
  Backbone size w/o insert (bp): 2626
  Total vector size (bp): 2811
  Vector type: Mammalian Expression
Growth in bacteria
  Bacterial resistance: Kanamycin, 50 μg/mL
  Growth temperature: 37°C
  Growth strain: DH5alpha
  Copy number: Low Copy
Gene/Insert
  Gene/Insert name: FibronR ITGA5 point mutation
  Species: H. sapiens (human)
  GenBank ID: 3678
  Entrez Gene: ITGA5 (a.k.a. CD49e, FNRA, VLA-5, VLA5A)
  Promoter: AmpR
  Cloning method: Unknown
  Sequencing primers: 5′ M13 Forward; 3′ M13 Reverse
Resource information
  A portion of this plasmid was derived from a plasmid made by: Genewiz Inc.
Terms and licenses: Academic/Nonprofit Terms; Industry Terms: Not Available to Industry
How to cite: pITGA5_Q853L was a gift from Andrew M. Siedlecki (Addgene plasmid # 174008 ; http://n2t.net/addgene:174008 ; RRID:Addgene_174008)
