[The description below was written by a language model from this plasmid's Addgene catalogue record and pLannotate feature annotations shown in this document.]
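Description:
pITGA5_Q853L is a small plasmid built on the pUC-GW-Kan gene-synthesis cloning backbone, carrying a short synthetic fragment of human ITGA5 (integrin alpha5, the fibronectin receptor alpha subunit) with a Q853L point mutation, described in the record as a change in the fibronectin receptor binding site. It replicates in E. coli from a ColE1/pUC-type origin and is selected with kanamycin through an aph(3')-Ia KanR gene driven by the AmpR (bla) promoter. The catalogue lists the plasmid as low copy, although the annotated origin is of the high-copy pUC class and only a fragment of rop is present.

The insert is small: the catalogue sizes imply roughly 185 bp added to a 2.6 kb backbone, and the feature table detects only a 126 bp ITGA5 coding fragment, so this is not a full-length integrin cDNA. The fragment sits in the multiple cloning region, downstream of the lac promoter, lac operator and CAP binding site and ahead of a residual lacZα fragment, flanked by M13 forward and reverse sequencing primer sites. Partial lacI and bom sequences are backbone remnants.

Although the vector type is recorded as mammalian expression and the promoter field names AmpR, no mammalian promoter, polyadenylation signal or eukaryotic selection cassette is annotated, and the AmpR promoter here drives KanR rather than the insert. The plasmid therefore looks like a storage or source clone for the mutant ITGA5 segment, presumably for subcloning or as a template in studies of ITGA5 regulation in endothelial progenitor cells. The record does not state its precise downstream use.
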