Features (pLannotate 1.2.2; 11 found; start..end, strand, type, name):
    137..236     +  misc_feature   bom (fragment): basis of mobility region from pBR322
    242..399     -  CDS            lacZα (fragment): LacZα fragment of β-galactosidase; lacZ fragment
    478..603     -  CDS            ITGA5 (fragment): ITA5_HUMAN - Also known as FNRA. Experimental evidence at protein level: Swiss-Prot protein existence level 1. (Microbial infection) In case of HIV-1 infection, the interaction with extracellular viral Tat protein seems to enhance angiogenesis in Kaposi's sarcoma lesions. From Homo sapiens (Human).
    669..685     -  protein_bind   lac operator: The lac repressor binds to the lac operator to inhibit transcription in E. coli. This inhibition can be relieved by adding lactose or isopropyl-β-D-thiogalactopyranoside (IPTG). lac repressor encoded by lacI
    693..723     -  promoter       lac promoter: promoter for the E. coli lac operon
    738..759     -  protein_bind   CAP binding site: CAP binding activates transcription in the presence of cAMP. E. coli catabolite activator protein
    772..864     -  CDS            lacI (fragment): lac repressor; lacI; The lac repressor binds to the lac operator to inhibit transcription in E. coli. This inhibition can be relieved by adding lactose or isopropyl-β-D-thiogalactopyranoside (IPTG).
   1047..1635    -  rep_origin     ori: high-copy-number ColE1/pMB1/pBR322/pUC origin of replication
   1806..2621    -  CDS            KanR: aminoglycoside phosphotransferase; aph(3')-Ia; confers resistance to kanamycin in bacteria or G418 (Geneticin®) in eukaryotes
   2622..2726    -  promoter       AmpR promoter: bla
   2821..35      +  CDS            rop (fragment) (across the origin): Rop protein, which maintains plasmids at low copy number; rop
>Addgene plasmid #174008 | pITGA5_Q853L | addgene full sequence | sequence record 347678 | Addgene NGS Result
TCGCGCGTTTCGGTGATGACGGTGAAAACCTCTGACACATGCAGCTCCCGGAGACTGTCACAGCTTGTCT
GTAAGCGGATGCCGGGAGCAGACAAGCCCGTCAGGGCGCGTCAGCGGGTGTTGGCGGGTGTCGGGGCTGG
CTTAACTATGCGGCATCAGAGCAGATTGTACTGAGAGTGCACCATATGCGGTGTGAAATACCGCACAGAT
GCGTAAGGAGAAAATACCGCATCAGGCGCCATTCGCCATTCAGGCTGCGCAACTGTTGGGAAGGGCGATC
GGTGCGGGCCTCTTCGCTATTACGCCAGCTGGCGAAAGGGGGATGTGCTGCAAGGCGATTAAGTTGGGTA
ACGCCAGGGTTTTCCCAGTCACGACGTTGTAAAACGACGGCCAGTGAATTGACGCGTATTGGGATGGAAC
TGGGGACAGGAGCACTTGAGGTTCTCCCTCTGCCATCCCTTCCCCACTTGCTTGCTCACCTAGGTAGCTG
TCATCATAGATGGAACTGGCCAGGCGAGTCTGCAGCTGCCCCTGAACCAGGTTGATCAGGTACTCGGGGT
AATAAGATTCTGCAATCTGCTCCTGAGTGGCAGACAGGATCTGGCGTTCCATCCCAATGGCGCGCCGAGC
TTGGCTCGAGCATGGTCATAGCTGTTTCCTGTGTGAAATTGTTATCCGCTCACAATTCCACACAACATAC
GAGCCGGAAGCATAAAGTGTAAAGCCTGGGGTGCCTAATGAGTGAGCTAACTCACATTAATTGCGTTGCG
CTCACTGCCCGCTTTCCAGTCGGGAAACCTGTCGTGCCAGCTGCATTAATGAATCGGCCAACGCGCGGGG
AGAGGCGGTTTGCGTATTGGGCGCTGTTCCGCTTCCTCGCTCACTGACTCGCTGCGCTCGGTCGTTCGGC
TGCGGCGAGCGGTATCAGCTCACTCAAAGGCGGTAATACGGTTATCCACAGAATCAGGGGATAACGCAGG
AAAGAACATGTGAGCAAAAGGCCAGCAAAAGGCCAGGAACCGTAAAAAGGCCGCGTTGCTGGCGTTTTTC
CATAGGCTCCGCCCCCCTGACGAGCATCACAAAAATCGACGCTCAAGTCAGAGGTGGCGAAACCCGACAG
GACTATAAAGATACCAGGCGTTTCCCCCTGGAAGCTCCCTCGTGCGCTCTCCTGTTCCGACCCTGCCGCT
TACCGGATACCTGTCCGCCTTTCTCCCTTCGGGAAGCGTGGCGCTTTCTCATAGCTCACGCTGTAGGTAT
CTCAGTTCGGTGTAGGTCGTTCGCTCCAAGCTGGGCTGTGTGCACGAACCCCCCGTTCAGCCCGACCGCT
GCGCCTTATCCGGTAACTATCGTCTTGAGTCCAACCCGGTAAGACACGACTTATCGCCACTGGCAGCAGC
CACTGGTAACAGGATTAGCAGAGCGAGGTATGTAGGCGGTGCTACAGAGTTCTTGAAGTGGTGGCCTAAC
TACGGCTACACTAGAAGAACAGTATTTGGTATCTGCGCTCTGCTGAAGCCAGTTACCTTCGGAAAAAGAG
TTGGTAGCTCTTGATCCGGCAAACAAACCACCGCTGGTAGCGGTGGTTTTTTTGTTTGCAAGCAGCAGAT
TACGCGCAGAAAAAAAGGATCTCAAGAAGATCCTTTGATCTTTTCTACGGGGTCTGACGCTCAGTGGAAC
GAAAACTCACGTTAAGGGATTTTGGTCATGAGATTATCAAAAAGGATCTTCACCTAGATCCTTTTAAATT
AAAAATGAAGTTTTAAATCAATCTAAAGTATATATGAGTAAACTTGGTCTGACAGTTAGAAAAACTCATC
GAGCATCAAATGAAACTGCAATTTATTCATATCAGGATTATCAATACCATATTTTTGAAAAAGCCGTTTC
TGTAATGAAGGAGAAAACTCACCGAGGCAGTTCCATAGGATGGCAAGATCCTGGTATCGGTCTGCGATTC
CGACTCGTCCAACATCAATACAACCTATTAATTTCCCCTCGTCAAAAATAAGGTTATCAAGTGAGAAATC
ACCATGAGTGACGACTGAATCCGGTGAGAATGGCAAAAGTTTATGCATTTCTTTCCAGACTTGTTCAACA
GGCCAGCCATTACGCTCGTCATCAAAATCACTCGCATCAACCAAACCGTTATTCATTCGTGATTGCGCCT
GAGCGAAACGAAATACGCGATCGCTGTTAAAAGGACAATTACAAACAGGAATCGAATGCAACCGGCGCAG
GAACACTGCCAGCGCATCAACAATATTTTCACCTGAATCAGGATATTCTTCTAATACCTGGAATGCTGTT
TTCCCAGGGATCGCAGTGGTGAGTAACCATGCATCATCAGGAGTACGGATAAAATGCTTGATGGTCGGAA
GAGGCATAAATTCCGTCAGCCAGTTTAGTCTGACCATCTCATCTGTAACATCATTGGCAACGCTACCTTT
GCCATGTTTCAGAAACAACTCTGGCGCATCGGGCTTCCCATACAATCGATAGATTGTCGCACCTGATTGC
CCGACATTATCGCGAGCCCATTTATACCCATATAAATCAGCATCCATGTTGGAATTTAATCGCGGCCTAG
AGCAAGACGTTTCCCGTTGAATATGGCTCATACTCTTCCTTTTTCAATATTATTGAAGCATTTATCAGGG
TTATTGTCTCATGAGCGGATACATATTTGAATGTATTTAGAAAAATAAACAAATAGGGGTTCCGCGCACA
TTTCCCCGAAAAGTGCCACCTGACGTCTAAGAAACCATTATTATCATGACATTAACCTATAAAAATAGGC
GTATCACGAGGCCCTTTTGTC
